Addgene plasmid #54070: mEmerald-DZIP1-N-18
Purpose: Localization: Centrosomes, Excitation: 487, Emission: 509
Depositing lab: Michael Davidson.
Backbone
  Vector backbone: mEmerald-N1
  Backbone size w/o insert (bp): 4750
  Vector type: Mammalian Expression
  Selectable markers: Neomycin (select with G418)
Growth in bacteria
  Bacterial resistance: Kanamycin, 50 μg/mL
  Growth temperature: 37°C
  Growth strain: DH5alpha
  Copy number: High Copy
Gene/Insert
  Gene/Insert name: DZIP1 (alt names: DAZ interacting zinc finger protein1; NM_198968.3)
  Species: H. sapiens (human)
  Entrez Gene: DZIP1 (a.k.a. DZIP, DZIPt1, MMVP3, MVP3, SPGF47)
  Promoter: CMV
  Tag / fusion protein: mEmerald (C terminal on backbone)
  Cloning method: Unknown
  Sequencing primers: 5′ CMV-F; 3′ SV40pA-R
Terms and licenses: Academic/Nonprofit Terms; Industry Terms
Depositor comments: DAZ interacting zinc finger protein1. Excitation = 487; Emission = 509. Localization data: Centrosomes
How to cite: mEmerald-DZIP1-N-18 was a gift from Michael Davidson (Addgene plasmid # 54070 ; http://n2t.net/addgene:54070 ; RRID:Addgene_54070)
