[The description below was written by a language model from this plasmid's Addgene catalogue record.]
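Description:
mEmerald-DZIP1-N-18 is a mammalian expression plasmid built on the mEmerald-N1 backbone, an N1-style fluorescent-protein fusion vector of about 4.75 kb before the insert is added. It carries the human DZIP1 coding sequence (DAZ interacting zinc finger protein 1) under the control of the CMV promoter, which drives strong constitutive transcription in most mammalian cell lines. The N1 layout places the gene of interest upstream of the fluorescent protein, so DZIP1 is expressed with mEmerald fused to its C terminus. The "18" in the name probably refers to the length of the linker between the two parts, but the record does not say so. The listed SV40pA reverse sequencing primer indicates that an SV40 polyadenylation signal follows the fusion.

The plasmid is maintained in E. coli at high copy number under kanamycin selection. It also provides a neomycin resistance marker, so transfected mammalian cells can be selected with G418 to establish stable lines. mEmerald is a bright green GFP variant, recorded here with excitation at 487 nm and emission at 509 nm. According to the depositor's localization data the fusion labels centrosomes, so the construct serves as a fluorescent centrosome marker for imaging and as a tool for following DZIP1 distribution in cells. The cloning method is recorded as unknown and no feature table was supplied, so details such as the replication origin and exact cloning junctions are not stated.
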