>Addgene plasmid #54070 | mEmerald-DZIP1-N-18 | addgene partial sequence | sequence record 91708 | EGFP-N 5'-CGTCGCCGTCCAGCTCGACCAG-3'
CCTTGCTCACCATGGTGGCGACCGGTGGATCCCGGGCCCGCGGTACCCCACCACTGCCTCCGCGACTGAC
ATCTGAAGTGTCGCTCCAATCAGTCACAGTTACTAAGCTGCTTTTTAATGTGCTTGATTCATTTTCTTGA
AGTCCTTCTCCCTTTGGCCCCTTAGGATTAAATGCGCCCCAGGCATTTAGCACATGAGCAAAATGTGGTT
CATTTTTCGCAGGTGGAGGTTCCTTCTGTTCTTTCCCAGATTTTTTTCCCAAAGATATCTCTTCCTCTAG
GGATGATATGTCCCAGTCTTCATCCTCCACATCCGCACACTTTAGTTCTTGTAATTCTTCTTTTTTGATA
AACATCTCAGGGACATTAGTTCCACCGACTGGTTTGTTCACATTTTTGCGATGTGGAAACATCTTTTCAA
CTTTTTCAGTAGGTGTTTTAACGGCGACTCCTGCGGGCTTGGGAGAATCATCAGTGTCCTCGATTTCGCT
TCCCTCGGTCCCGTCCGCGTCACTTTTCACTGTGTTCTTCCCGAAGCTGCCCTTGTTTTGTGGTGGCGGC
ACAGGAAGTGGGCCTGGGGATGCGTATGCCCGGATGAGGTCGTCGTCCTCCTGCTCCTCCTCTGAACTAA
AAGGAGGGGTCGTAATAGTTGAAGACTTTCTGGGAAAAGGATCTTCCATGACATTTTTCTTAATTTTTGG
AACAGATGTCCTATCAGTAGAAACAGCTTTTTGTCTAATCAGTTGTCTGTTTTTGGAAGGAAGTTGTATC
ATTTTGGGTACTTCTCCAGTTGAAAGGGTATCCATTTGAGAAACACTGCACTGATCTGAAGAGAGTAGTG
CTT
