>Addgene plasmid #54070 | mEmerald-DZIP1-N-18 | addgene partial sequence | sequence record 93018 | CMV-F 5'-CGCAAATGGGCGGTAGGCGTG-3'
ACCGTCAGATCCGCTAGCGCCACCATGCAAGCTGAGGCAGCGGATTGGTTTTCAAGCATGCCCTTCCAGA
AGCATGTCTACTACCCGCTCGCCAGCGGCCCAGAGGGGCCCGACGTCGCTGTGGCCGCCGCCGCCGCGGG
TGCGGCCTCCATGGCCTGTGCGCCCCCCAGCGCGGCTTCGGGGCCCCTGCCCTTCTTCCAGTTCAGGCCG
CGGCTGGAGAGTGTGGACTGGCGGCGGCTGAGCGCCATCGACGTGGACAAGGTGGCGGGGGCTGTGGACG
TGCTGACGCTGCAGGAGAACATCATGAACATCACCTTCTGCAAGCTGGAAGACGAGAAGTGCCCACACTG
CCAGTCGGGGGTGGACCCGGTGCTGCTGAAGCTCATCCGTCTGGCGCAGTTCACCATCGAGTACTTGCTG
CACTCACAAGAGTTCCTCACCTCGCAGCTGCACACCCTGGAGGAGCGGCTGCGCCTGAGCCACTGCGACG
GCGAGCAGAGCAAGAAGCTGCTCACCAAGCAGGCGGGGGAGATCAAGACGCTCAAGGAAGAGTGCAAACG
CCGGAAGAAGATGATCTCCACCCAGCAGCTGATGATCGAGGCCAAAGCCAACTATTACCAGTGCCATTTT
TGTGACAAGGCCTTTATGAACCAAGCTTTTCTACAAAGTCACATTCAACGCCGCCACACTGAAGAAAATT
CTCATTTTGAGTATCAGAAAAATGCACAGATTGAGAAGCTCCGGAGTGAGATCGTCGTATTGAAGGAAGA
GCTGCAGCTCACCAGGTCTGA
